Addgene plasmid #237798: pORTMAGE-Cc1
Purpose: Integrating SSAP (HapRecT) and cutting cas9 (Sth3) into Caulobacter crescentus
Depositing lab: Timothy Wannier. Publication: A diverse single-stranded DNA-annealing protein library enables efficient genome editing across bacterial phyla. Filsinger GT, Mychack A, Lyerly E, Henriksen C, Bartlett TM, Kuchwara H, Eitzinger S, Bernhardt TG, Walker S, Church GM, Wannier TM. Proc Natl Acad Sci U S A. 2025 Apr 29;122(17):e2414342122. doi: 10.1073/pnas.2414342122. Epub 2025 Apr 21. PubMed 40258142.
Backbone
  Vector backbone: pXGFPC-5
  Vector type: Bacterial Expression, CRISPR ; Donor vector for Caulobacter crescentus
Growth in bacteria
  Bacterial resistance: Tetracycline, 10 μg/mL
  Growth temperature: 37°C
  Growth strain: DH5alpha
  Copy number: Unknown
Gene/Insert 1
  Gene/Insert name: HapRecT
  Species: Hafnia alvei
  Insert size (bp): 786
  GenBank ID: WP_004092500
  Promoter: pXYL promoter
  Cloning method: Unknown
  Sequencing primers: 5′ na
Gene/Insert 2
  Gene/Insert name: Sth3 Cas9
  Insert size (bp): 4167
  Promoter: pXYL promoter
  Cloning method: Unknown
  Sequencing primers: 5′ na
How to cite: pORTMAGE-Cc1 was a gift from Timothy Wannier (Addgene plasmid # 237798)
