[The description below was written by a language model from this plasmid's Addgene catalogue record and pLannotate feature annotations shown in this document.]
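Description:
pORTMAGE-Cc1 is an 11.2 kb bacterial expression and CRISPR plasmid built on the pXGFPC-5 backbone and described as a donor vector for Caulobacter crescentus. It is intended to integrate a recombineering and counterselection system into that organism. In E. coli it replicates from a high-copy ColE1/pUC-type origin and is selected with tetracycline through a tetA efflux gene, which is accompanied by its regulator tetR. An incP oriT is also annotated, so the plasmid can be mobilised by conjugation from a suitable donor strain. No Caulobacter-compatible replicon is annotated, which fits the stated integrative use, although the record does not spell out the integration mechanism or locus. Short fragments of lacZα, a chloramphenicol resistance gene and several multiple cloning sites are backbone remnants rather than functional parts.

The payload consists of two genes, each listed under the pXYL promoter, which in Caulobacter vectors of this type is generally a xylose-inducible promoter. The first is HapRecT, a 786 bp single-stranded DNA-annealing protein (SSAP) from Hafnia alvei that promotes annealing of synthetic oligonucleotides into the genome. The feature table does not annotate this gene or the promoter; they presumably lie in the large unannotated stretch upstream of cas9. The second is Sth3 Cas9, about 4.2 kb, which the annotation matches to a Streptococcus thermophilus Cas9 protein and which is followed by an rrnB T2 terminator fragment. The nuclease is nuclease-active ("cutting"), so once directed to a target it can cleave unedited genomes and enrich for oligo-mediated edits. No guide RNA cassette is annotated or mentioned in the record. The plasmid is used to establish SSAP-based, Cas9-assisted genome editing in C. crescentus.
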