Features (pLannotate 1.2.2; 14 found; start..end, strand, type, name):
     82..106     +  misc_feature   MCS (fragment): pBluescript multiple cloning site
    106..152     +  terminator     rrnB T1 terminator: transcription terminator T1 from the E. coli rrnB gene
    167..271     +  CDS            CmR (fragment): chloramphenicol acetyltransferase; cat; confers resistance to chloramphenicol
    285..305     +  misc_feature   MCS (fragment): multiple cloning site
   3416..7579    +  CDS            cas9-2: CAS9B_STRTD - Also known as csn1. Experimental evidence at protein level: Swiss-Prot protein existence level 1. CRISPR (clustered regularly interspaced short palindromic repeat) is an adaptive immune system that provides protection against mobile genetic elements (viruses, transposable elements and conjugative plasmids). CRISPR clusters contain spacers, sequences complementary to antecedent mobile elements, and target invading nucleic acids. CRISPR clusters are transcribed and processed into CRISPR RNA (crRNA). In type II CRISPR systems correct processing of pre-crRNA requires a trans- encoded
   7683..7703    +  terminator     rrnB T2 terminator (fragment): transcription terminator T2 from the E. coli rrnB gene
   7721..7756    -  misc_feature   MCS (fragment): pBluescript multiple cloning site
   7757..7848    +  CDS            lacZα (fragment): LacZα fragment of β-galactosidase; lacZ fragment
   7975..8563    -  rep_origin     ori: high-copy-number ColE1/pMB1/pBR322/pUC origin of replication
   8665..8756    +  CDS            lacZα (fragment): LacZα fragment of β-galactosidase; lacZ fragment
   8782..9981    -  CDS            TcR: tetracycline efflux protein; tetA; confers resistance to tetracycline
  10087..10737   +  CDS            TetR: tetracycline resistance regulatory protein; tetR
  11011..11029   +  misc_feature   MCS (fragment): pBluescript multiple cloning site
  11031..11140   -  oriT           oriT: incP origin of transfer
>Addgene plasmid #237798 | pORTMAGE-Cc1 | depositor full sequence | sequence record 467188 | pORTMAGE-Cc1 sequence 11203 bps
CGTGCGAAAAAGGATGGATATACCGAAAAAATCGCTATAATGACCCCGAAGCAGGGTTATGCAGCGGAAA
AGATCCGTCGACGGCCGCTCTAGAACTAGTGGATCCAAATAAAACGAAAGGCTCAGTCGAAAGACTGGGC
CTTTCGTTTTATCTGTTGTTTGTCGCATTATACGCAAGGCGACAAGGTGCTGATGCCGCTGGCGATTCAG
GTTCATCATGCCGTTTGTGATGGCTTCCATGTCGGCAGAATGCTTAATGAATTACAACAGTTTTTATATA
AGCTTAGCGCTACCGGACTCAGATCCAGATCGAAATGTACCGGCTGAACTGGTGGAAGCACGTTGAGCCT
CGTCAAGGACTCATGAAGCGCGTCCCTGCTCTCAGTCGCCTGCTCGTTACGCCTGAGGTGTCAAAACACC
GTCTGTTCATTTGGCTAGACGCTAGAGTTCTTCCGGATCACAAGCTCCAGGTCGTTACACTCGATGACGA
CTGCTCATTCGGAGTTTTACACTCAAGGTTCCACGAGGTGTGGGCTCTTGCAGCGGGGTCGTGGCACGGC
TCAGGCAATGATCCGCGCTACACCATCTCCACCACCTTCGAGACCTTCCCCTTCCCGGAAGGCCTGACGC
CCAACATAGCCGCCGTCGACTATGAGGGCGACCCGCGCGCCCAGGCCATCGCCGCGGCGGCGGCCGAGCT
GAACCGGCTGCGGGAAGCCTGGCTCAATCCGCCCGACCTGGTGCGGATCGAGCCCGAGGTCGTGCCCGGC
TATCCCGACCGCGTGCTGCCCGTCAGCCCCGAGGCGGGCGCCGAGCTGAAGAAGCGCACCCTGACCAACC
TCTACAACCAGCGCCCGGCCTGGCTGGACATGGCCCACCAGCGCCTGGACGCCGCCGTCGCCGCCGCCTA
CGGCTGGCCCGACGGCCTGACCGACGACGAGATCCTGGAGCGCCTGTTCGCCCTCAACCAGGAGCGCGCG
GCGGCGGGGCGGTAGGTTAGACCCCTCCAAAACCCCGACCTCCCCGGCGAAGGCCGGGGTCCAGTTACAT
CCGGAACGCTTGGAGTGGGCCCGCCTACGGCCTCGACCAACCCGCAGTCGGCAAGGGGTTCGATCTGGAC
CCCGGCATTCGCCGGGGAGGTCGGCAGAGAGGTCAGAACCGCGTCTTGCAGCCCTGCTTCAGATGAACCC
CGCGCAGGAAGCCGCGGCGGGCCAGGCCGGCGTCGACGGCGGCGTTCATCTGGCGGTCGGCGGGGGCAGC
GCCGGTGACTTCGCGCACCAGGCCCCGGAACGGGATGATGCTGTTGATCAGGGTCTTGCCACCGGCCTCG
GCCAGCTTGCCGGCTCGGTTTTCGGCGTACTCGGCGCCGACCTTGTAGTCGGGCCCCAGCGCCGCGTTCA
GCGCCTTCACCTCATTGGCCAGGGCCTGGCAGGACTTCAGACCCGCGAGGCTGTAGGGGTCGTCAAAGGC
CTTGGCCAGGACCGGCGGCACCTCGCGCTTGGACAGGCCGACGTCGCGCACCGGCTGGGTGCCGATGTCG
ACGGCCTTCTTGCCCGCCTCGCCCCAGCGGCCGGACGGTTCCTCGGGCTTGGCCGGCGGCTTGACCTGGG
CGTGGGCGCTGGAGGCCAGCAGCACGGCGGCGGCTCCGGCCATGATCAGCAGCTTGTTCGGCATCAAAAG
CGCCCTCCCGACAAAACACGCCACGGGAACGGCAAGCCTCGCCGCCGGTTCCCGCCCGCAAGTCCCTCGG
CACGAACTCTAAGGCCTGCGCACGATCCATCGCCACCACAAAGCGTGTCATCCCGGCCGAAGCGCAGCGG
AGAGCCGGGACCCAGGGCCACAAGCACGGCGCTTCGTCACCCCCTGGGTCCCGGATAGCGCTCCGCGCTT
CCGGGATGACACGGGTTTAAGCACTTGGGTGAGAAGCCCTAGTTCGGCGCGCCGCCCGCTTCCAGGTCGA
ACGCGGCGTCGAAGGCGTCGTCGCCAGGAACCGTCCCTTCCAGGGCGGCGTCGAACAGGTCTTCGAGCGA
TGACCAGATGAAGGCCATCTGCTCCATGATCGTCGGGACGCTGGCCGGATCGAAGCCGGGGTAGAGGTCT
TCCACCAGCCACAGGCCCGTGCCGGGATCGAAGGCGAAGCGGCAGCCGATCAGGCGGAACTGGGCGCGGG
CCATGGTCTCGAACAGGGCCGTCAGGTCGCGGGCGGCGTCCAGGTCGTCGTGGTCCAGCACCAGGCAGCG
GATCTGCAGCCAGCCGTGGTCGGGCAGCAGGTAGAAGGCGCCCTCGTCCTGATCCTCGCCCGAAACCTCC
AGCCCCCGGTCGATGGCTTCGACGACATAGCCGGCCGCGCGGCAGGTGTCGGTGAGCGCGGCCAGCAGGG
CGGCTTCCTGGTCAGGGGTCAGGTCGGTCATGGGCAAGAGGTCCAGGTCGTGGTTTGTCGGCGGCTTCTA
GCATGGACCGCCCGCGCCCGTGAGGCCGAGGATTTCGCGCTGGTCAGACAACCTACTTGCCGTCCCCACA
TGTTAGCGCTACCAAGTGCCGACGAACGCGCGCCGCCGACGGTGTCGGCGCTTCAGACGCTCGAGTTTTA
AAAGGAGGTTTTTTATGTCGAATACGATGATGCTCGCCCCCCAGACGTTTGACCAAGCGATGCAGTTCGC
GAATGCCATCGCCGCCTCCCAATTTGCGCCCTCCTCCTACCGCGGCAAGCCGAACGATGTCCTGATCGCG
ATGCAGATGGGCGCCGAGCTCGGGTTCCAGCCCATGCAGTCGGTGCAAGGGATCGCCGTCATCAATGGCC
GTCCGTCGGTGTGGGGGGATGCGCTCCGTGCCCTGATCCTGTCCGCGCCGGACCTGGCCGAATTCGAAGA
GTCCTACGACGAAGCCACGCAAACGGCCCATTGTAAGATCTCGCGGCGTCTCCAGACCGGGTCGATCGCG
ACGTTCAACTCCTCGTTCTCCGTGACGGATGCGCAGACGGCGGGGCTGTGGGGCAAGAACGGCCCCTGGA
AGCAGTATCCGAAGCGGATGCAACAATGGCGTGCGCTCGGCTTCTGTGCGCGGGACTCGTATGCCGACCG
TCTCAAGGGGATCCAACTCGCGGAAGAAGTGCAAGATTATGAACCGATCGAGAAGGTCGTCCATACCCCG
AGCCAAGACCAAGATTCCGCCATCGAGAATAAGATCACGGAGGAACAGTCGAACCGCATCAATGAGATCC
TGATCTCGGTCGATAGCACCTTCGACGATCTGAAGAAGGCCTGTAAGTCCATGACCGGGCGTGATATCGA
CAATCAGTCGGAACTCACGAGCACGGAGGCCGCCAAGCTGATCTCGTCCCTGGAACGGAAGCTGGCGAGC
AAGACCGGCGGGGAAAAGGATGCCGCCTAAAGCTCCTGACTCAGGAGGTATCGATATGACCAAGCCGTAC
TCGATCGGCCTGGACATCGGCACCAACTCGGTGGGCTGGGCCGTGACCACCGACAACTACAAGGTGCCGT
CGAAGAAGATGAAGGTGCTGGGCAACACCTCGAAGAAGTACATCAAGAAGAACCTGCTGGGCGTGCTGCT
GTTCGACTCGGGCATCACCGCCGAGGGCCGCCGCCTGAAGCGCACCGCCCGCCGCCGCTACACCCGCCGC
CGCAACCGCATCCTGTACCTGCAGGAGATCTTCTCGACCGAGATGGCCACCCTGGACGACGCCTTCTTCC
AGCGCCTGGACGACTCGTTCCTGGTGCCGGACGACAAGCGCGACTCGAAGTACCCGATCTTCGGCAACCT
GGTGGAGGAGAAGGCCTACCACGACGAGTTCCCGACCATCTACCACCTGCGCAAGTACCTGGCCGACTCG
ACCAAGAAGGCCGACCTGCGCCTGGTGTACCTGGCCCTGGCCCACATGATCAAGTACCGCGGCCACTTCC
TGATCGAGGGCGAGTTCAACTCGAAGAACAACGACATCCAGAAGAACTTCCAGGACTTCCTGGACACCTA
CAACGCCATCTTCGAGTCGGACCTGTCGCTGGAGAACTCGAAGCAGCTGGAGGAGATCGTGAAGGACAAG
ATCTCGAAGCTGGAGAAGAAGGACCGCATCCTGAAGCTGTTCCCGGGCGAGAAGAACTCGGGCATCTTCT
CGGAGTTCCTGAAGCTGATCGTGGGCAACCAGGCCGACTTCCGCAAGTGCTTCAACCTGGACGAGAAGGC
CTCGCTGCACTTCTCGAAGGAGTCGTACGACGAGGACCTGGAGACCCTGCTGGGCTACATCGGCGACGAC
TACTCGGACGTGTTCCTGAAGGCCAAGAAGCTGTACGACGCCATCCTGCTGTCGGGCTTCCTGACCGTGA
CCGACAACGAGACCGAGGCCCCGCTGTCGTCGGCCATGATCAAGCGCTACAACGAGCACAAGGAGGACCT
GGCCCTGCTGAAGGAGTACATCCGCAACATCTCGCTGAAGACCTACAACGAGGTGTTCAAGGACGACACC
AAGAACGGCTACGCCGGCTACATCGACGGCAAGACCAACCAGGAGGACTTCTACGTGTACCTGAAGAAGC
TGCTGGCCGAGTTCGAGGGCGCCGACTACTTCCTGGAGAAGATCGACCGCGAGGACTTCCTGCGCAAGCA
GCGCACCTTCGACAACGGCTCGATCCCGTACCAGATCCACCTGCAGGAGATGCGCGCCATCCTGGACAAG
CAGGCCAAGTTCTACCCGTTCCTGGCCAAGAACAAGGAGCGCATCGAGAAGATCCTGACCTTCCGCATCC
CGTACTACGTGGGCCCGCTGGCCCGCGGCAACTCGGACTTCGCCTGGTCGATCCGCAAGCGCAACGAGAA
GATCACCCCGTGGAACTTCGAGGACGTGATCGACAAGGAGTCGTCGGCCGAGGCCTTCATCAACCGCATG
ACCTCGTTCGACCTGTACCTGCCGGAGGAGAAGGTGCTGCCGAAGCACTCGCTGCTGTACGAGACCTTCA
ACGTGTACAACGAGCTGACCAAGGTGCGCTTCATCGCCGAGTCGATGCGCGACTACCAGTTCCTGGACTC
GAAGCAGAAGAAGGACATCGTGCGCCTGTACTTCAAGGACAAGCGCAAGGTGACCGACAAGGACATCATC
GAGTACCTGCACGCCATCTACGGCTACGACGGCATCGAGCTGAAGGGCATCGAGAAGCAGTTCAACTCGT
CGCTGTCGACCTACCACGACCTGCTGAACATCATCAACGACAAGGAGTTCCTGGACGACTCGTCGAACGA
GGCCATCATCGAGGAGATCATCCACACCCTGACCATCTTCGAGGACCGCGAGATGATCAAGCAGCGCCTG
TCGAAGTTCGAGAACATCTTCGACAAGTCGGTGCTGAAGAAGCTGTCGCGCCGCCACTACACCGGCTGGG
GCAAGCTGTCGGCCAAGCTGATCAACGGCATCCGCGACGAGAAGTCGGGCAACACCATCCTGGACTACCT
GATCGACGACGGCATCTCGAACCGCAACTTCATGCAGCTGATCCACGACGACGCCCTGTCGTTCAAGAAG
AAGATCCAGAAGGCCCAGATCATCGGCGACGAGGACAAGGGCAACATCAAGGAGGTGGTGAAGTCGCTGC
CGGGCTCGCCGGCCATCAAGAAGGGCATCCTGCAGTCGATCAAGATCGTGGACGAGCTGGTGAAGGTGAT
GGGCGGCCGCAAGCCGGAGTCGATCGTGGTGGAGATGGCCCGCGAGAACCAGTACACCAACCAGGGCAAG
TCGAACTCGCAGCAGCGCCTGAAGCGCCTGGAGAAGTCGCTGAAGGAGCTGGGCTCGAAGATCCTGAAGG
AGAACATCCCGGCCAAGCTGTCGAAGATCGACAACAACGCCCTGCAGAACGACCGCCTGTACCTGTACTA
CCTGCAGAACGGCAAGGACATGTACACCGGCGACGACCTGGACATCGACCGCCTGTCGAACTACGACATC
GACCACATCATCCCGCAGGCCTTCCTGAAGGACAACTCGATCGACAACAAGGTGCTGGTGTCGTCGGCCT
CGAACCGCGGCAAGTCGGACGACGTGCCGTCGCTGGAGGTGGTGAAGAAGCGCAAGACCTTCTGGTACCA
GCTGCTGAAGTCGAAGCTGATCTCGCAGCGCAAGTTCGACAACCTGACCAAGGCCGAGCGCGGCGGCCTG
TCGCCGGAGGACAAGGCCGGCTTCATCCAGCGCCAGCTGGTGGAGACCCGCCAGATCACCAAGCACGTGG
CCCGCCTGCTGGACGAGAAGTTCAACAACAAGAAGGACGAGAACAACCGCGCCGTGCGCACCGTGAAGAT
CATCACCCTGAAGTCGACCCTGGTGTCGCAGTTCCGCAAGGACTTCGAGCTGTACAAGGTGCGCGAGATC
AACGACTTCCACCACGCCCACGACGCCTACCTGAACGCCGTGGTGGCCTCGGCCCTGCTGAAGAAGTACC
CGAAGCTGGAGCCGGAGTTCGTGTACGGCGACTACCCGAAGTACAACTCGTTCCGCGAGCGCAAGTCGGC
CACCGAGAAGGTGTACTTCTACTCGAACATCATGAACATCTTCAAGAAGTCGATCTCGCTGGCCGACGGC
CGCGTGATCGAGCGCCCGCTGATCGAGGTGAACGAGGAGACCGGCGAGTCGGTGTGGAACAAGGAGTCGG
ACCTGGCCACCGTGCGCCGCGTGCTGTCGTACCCGCAGGTGAACGTGGTGAAGAAGGTGGAGGAGCAGAA
CCACGGCCTGGACCGCGGCAAGCCGAAGGGCCTGTTCAACGCCAACCTGTCGTCGAAGCCGAAGCCGAAC
TCGAACGAGAACCTGGTGGGCGCCAAGGAGTACCTGGACCCGAAGAAGTACGGCGGCTACGCCGGCATCT
CGAACTCGTTCACCGTGCTGGTGAAGGGCACCATCGAGAAGGGCGCCAAGAAGAAGATCACCAACGTGCT
GGAGTTCCAGGGCATCTCGATCCTGGACCGCATCAACTACCGCAAGGACAAGCTGAACTTCCTGCTGGAG
AAGGGCTACAAGGACATCGAGCTGATCATCGAGCTGCCGAAGTACTCGCTGTTCGAGCTGTCGGACGGCT
CGCGCCGCATGCTGGCCTCGATCCTGTCGACCAACAACAAGCGCGGCGAGATCCACAAGGGCAACCAGAT
CTTCCTGTCGCAGAAGTTCGTGAAGCTGCTGTACCACGCCAAGCGCATCTCGAACACCATCAACGAGAAC
CACCGCAAGTACGTGGAGAACCACAAGAAGGAGTTCGAGGAGCTGTTCTACTACATCCTGGAGTTCAACG
AGAACTACGTGGGCGCCAAGAAGAACGGCAAGCTGCTGAACTCGGCCTTCCAGTCGTGGCAGAACCACTC
GATCGACGAGCTGTGCTCGTCGTTCATCGGCCCGACCGGCTCGGAGCGCAAGGGCCTGTTCGAGCTGACC
TCGCGCGGCTCGGCCGCCGACTTCGAGTTCCTGGGCGTGAAGATCCCGCGCTACCGCGACTACACCCCGT
CGTCGCTGCTGAAGGACGCCACCCTGATCCACCAGTCGGTGACCGGCCTGTACGAGACCCGCATCGACCT
GGCCAAGCTGGGCGAGGGCTAAATACTCTGGCCATTTTTCTTTACCGCCTTTGAGTGAGCTGATACCGCT
CGCCGCAGCCGAACGACCGAGCGCAACGCGTGCGGCCGCTGATTAGCTAAGCAGAAGGCCATCCTGACGG
ATGCCTTTTTCGCTTGCTAGCTGCAGCCCGGGGGATCCACTAGTTCTAGAGCGGCCATTCACTGGCCGTC
GTTTTACAACGTCGTGACTGGGAAAACCCTGGCGTTACCCAACTTAATCGCCTTGCAGCACATCCCCCTT
TCGCCAGCGGTATCAGCTCACTCAAAGGCGGTAATACGGTTATCCACAGAATCAGGGGATAACGCAGGAA
AGAACATGTGAGCAAAAGGCCAGCAAAAGGCCAGGAACCGTAAAAAGGCCGCGTTGCTGGCGTTTTTCCA
TAGGCTCCGCCCCCCTGACGAGCATCACAAAAATCGACGCTCAAGTCAGAGGTGGCGAAACCCGACAGGA
CTATAAAGATACCAGGCGTTTCCCCCTGGAAGCTCCCTCGTGCGCTCTCCTGTTCCGACCCTGCCGCTTA
CCGGATACCTGTCCGCCTTTCTCCCTTCGGGAAGCGTGGCGCTTTCTCATAGCTCACGCTGTAGGTATCT
CAGTTCGGTGTAGGTCGTTCGCTCCAAGCTGGGCTGTGTGCACGAACCCCCCGTTCAGCCCGACCGCTGC
GCCTTATCCGGTAACTATCGTCTTGAGTCCAACCCGGTAAGACACGACTTATCGCCACTGGCAGCAGCCA
CTGGTAACAGGATTAGCAGAGCGAGGTATGTAGGCGGTGCTACAGAGTTCTTGAAGTGGTGGCCTAACTA
CGGCTACACTAGAAGAACAGTATTTGGTATCTGCGCTCTGCTGAAGCCAGTTACCTTCGGAAAAAGAGTT
GGTAGCTCTTGATCCGGCAAACAAACCACCGCTGGTAGCGGTGGTTTTTTTGTTTGCAAGCAGCAGATTA
CGCGCAGAAAAAAAGGATCTCAAGAAGATCCTTTGATCTTTTCTACGGGGTCTGACGCTCAGTGGAACGA
AAACTCACGTTAAGGGATTTTGGTCATACGAGGCCCTTTCGTCTTCAAGAATTAATTCACTGGCCGTCGT
TTTACAACGTCGTGACTGGGAAAACCCTGGCGTTACCCAACTTAATCGCCTTGCAGCACATCCCCCTTTC
GCCAGCAGATCCGTCCCTATCGTTTCCACGATCAGCGATCGGCTCGTTGCCCTGCGCCGCTCCAAAGCCC
GCGACGCAGCGCCGGCAGGCAGAGCAAGTAGAGGGCAGCGCCTGCAATCCATGCCCACCCGTTCCACGTT
GTTATAGAAGCCGCATAGATCGCCGTGAAGAGGAGGGGTCCGACGATCGAGGTCAGGCTGGTGAGCGCCG
CCAGTGAGCCTTGCAGCTGCCCCTGACGTTCCTCATCCACCTGCCTGGACAACATTGCTTGCAGCGCCGG
CATTCCGATGCCACCCGAAGCAAGCAGGACCATGATCGGGAACGCCATCCATCCCCGTGTCGCGAAGGCA
AGCAGGATGTAGCCTGTGCCGTCGGCAATCATTCCGAGCATGAGTGCCCGCCTTTCGCCGAGCCGGGCGG
CTACAGGGCCGGTGATCATTGCCTGGGCGAGTGAATGCAGAATGCCAAATGCGGCAAGCGAAATGCCGAT
CGTGGTCGCGTCCCAGTGAAAGCGATCCTCGCCGAAAATGACCCAAAGCGCGGCCGGCACCTGTCCGACA
AGTTGCATGATGAAGAAGACCGCCATCAGGGCGGCGACGACGGTCATGCCCCGGGCCCACCGGAACGAAG
CGAGCGGGTTGAGAGCCTCCCGGCGTAACGGCCGGCGTTCGCCTTTGTGCGACTCCGGCAAAAGGAAACA
GCCCGTCAGGAAATTGAGGCCGTTCAAGGCTGCCGCGGCGAAGAACGGAGCGTGGGGGGAGAAACCGCCC
ATCAGCCCACCGAGCACAGGTCCCGCGACCATCCCGAACCCGAAACAGGCGCTCATGAAGCCGAAGTGCC
GCGCGCGCTCATCGCCATCAGTGATATCGGCAATATAAGCGCCGGCTACCGCCCCAGTCGCCCCGGTGAT
GCCGGCCACGATCCGCCCGATATAGAGAACCCAAAGGAAAGGCGCTGTCGCCATGATGGCGTAGTCGACA
GTGGCGCCGGCCAGCGAGACGAGCAAGATTGGCCGCCGCCCGAAACGATCTGACAGCGCGCCCAGCACAG
GTGCGCAGGCAAATTGCACCAACGCATACAGCGCCAGCAGAATGCCATAGTGGGCGGTGACGTCGTTCGA
GTGAACCAGATCGCGCAGGAGGCCCGGCAGCACCGGCATAATCAGGCCGATGCCGACAGCGTCGAGCGCG
ACAGTGCTCAGAATTACGATCAGGGGTATGTTGGGTTTCACGTCTGGCCTCCGGACCAGCCTCCGCTGGT
CCGATTGAACGCGCGGATTCTTTATCACTGATAAGTTGGTGGACATATTATGTTTATCAGTGATAAAGTG
TCAAGCATGACAAAGTTGCAGCCGAATACAGTGATCCGTGCCGCCCTGGACCTGTTGAACGAGGTCGGCG
TAGACGGTCTGACGACACGCAAACTGGCGGAACGGTTGGGGGTTCAGCAGCCGGCGCTTTACTGGCACTT
CAGGAACAAGCGGGCGCTGCTCGACGCACTGGCCGAAGCCATGCTGGCGGAGAATCATACGCATTCGGTG
CCGAGAGCCGACGACGACTGGCGCTCATTTCTGATCGGGAATGCCCGCAGCTTCAGGCAGGCGCTGCTCG
CCTACCGCGATGGCGCGCGCATCCATGCCGGCACGCGACCGGGCGCACCGCAGATGGAAACGGCCGACGC
GCAGCTTCGCTTCCTCTGCGAGGCGGGTTTTTCGGCCGGGGACGCCGTCAATGCGCTGATGACAATCAGC
TACTTCACTGTTGGGGCCGTGCTTGAGGAGCAGGCCGGCGACAGCGATGCCGGCGAGCGCGGCGGCACCG
TTGAACAGGCTCCGCTCTCGCCGCTGTTGCGGGCCGCGATAGACGCCTTCGACGAAGCCGGTCCGGACGC
AGCGTTCGAGCAGGGACTCGCGGTGATTGTCGATGGATTGGCGAAAAGGAGGCTCGTTGTCAGGAACGTT
GAAGGACCGAGAAAGGGTGACGATTGATCAGGACCGCTGCCGGAGCGCAACCCACTCACTACAGCAGAGC
CATGTAGACAACATCCCCTCCCCCTTTCCACCGCGTCAGACGCCCGTAGCAGCCCGCTACGGGCTTTTTC
ATGCCCTGCCCTAGCGTCCAAGCCTCACGGCCGCGCTCGGCCTCTCTGGCGGCCTTCTGGCGCTCCTGCT
GCGGCGTCCGCTCGTATGATGATATATTTTTATCTTGTGCAATGTAACATCAGAGATTTTGAGACACAAC
GTGGCTTTCCCCCCCCCCCCCCACCGCGGTGGCGGCCGCCCCGGCCAGCCTCGCAGAGCAGGATTCCCGT
TGAGCACCGCCAGGTGCGAATAAGGGACAGTGAAGAAGGAACACCCGCTCGCGGGTGGGCCTACTTCACC
TATCCTGCCCGGCTGACGCCGTTGGATACACCAAGGAAAGTCTACACGAACCCTTTGGCAAAATCCTGTA
TAT
